Addgene plasmid #232201: pRExT2A-CT-PmNG
Purpose: Endogenous tagging of genes by CRISPR/Cas9-mediated homologous recombination; for C-terminal tagging: mNeongreen-3xTy-T2A-PAC-3xTy
Depositing lab: Calvin Tiengwe. Depositing organization: Imperial College London. Publication: A high-throughput protein tagging toolkit that retains endogenous untranslated regions for studying gene regulation in kinetoplastids. Carbajo CG, Han X, Savur B, Upadhyaya A, Taha F, Tinti M, Wheeler RJ, Yates PA, Tiengwe C. Open Biol. 2025 Feb;15(2):240334. doi: 10.1098/rsob.240334. Epub 2025 Feb 26. PubMed 39999874.
Backbone
  Vector backbone: pUC57 simple
  Vector type: Bacterial Expression
  Selectable markers: Puromycin ; in Trypanosoma brucei
Growth in bacteria
  Bacterial resistance: Ampicillin, 100 μg/mL
  Growth temperature: 37°C
  Growth strain: DH5alpha
  Copy number: Unknown
Gene/Insert
  Gene/Insert name: mNeongreen
  Species: Synthetic
  Cloning method: Gene Synthesis
Terms and licenses: Academic/Nonprofit Terms; Industry Terms: Not Available to Industry
Depositor comments: This plasmid template contains no kinetoplastid-specific sequences, so it is fully compatible with mammalian and other eukaryotic systems. Please visit https://doi.org/10.1101/2024.11.02.621556 for bioRxiv preprint.
How to cite: pRExT2A-CT-PmNG was a gift from Calvin Tiengwe (Addgene plasmid # 232201 ; http://n2t.net/addgene:232201 ; RRID:Addgene_232201)
