[The description below was written by a language model from this plasmid's Addgene catalogue record and pLannotate feature annotations shown in this document.]
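Description:
pRExT2A-CT-PmNG is a 4.4 kb template plasmid built on the pUC57 simple cloning backbone. It supplies a donor cassette for endogenous C-terminal tagging of genes by CRISPR/Cas9-mediated homologous recombination. It is propagated in E. coli through a high-copy ColE1/pUC-type origin and selected with ampicillin via the β-lactamase gene and its own promoter. The feature table also picks up backbone remnants: lacZα, lacI, rop and bom fragments, plus the lac promoter, operator and CAP binding site. These flank the synthetic insert and have no stated role in the tagging function. Although catalogued as a bacterial expression vector, the record describes its use as a tagging template rather than for protein production in bacteria.

The gene-synthesised payload is described as mNeonGreen-3xTy-T2A-PAC-3xTy. The annotation confirms the mNeonGreen coding sequence followed, on the same strand, by pac, the Streptomyces alboniger puromycin N-acetyltransferase. The Ty epitope repeats and the T2A peptide are not annotated individually, but presumably occupy the unannotated stretches around these two reading frames. No eukaryotic promoter is annotated in the cassette, which fits its design. Once integrated in frame at the 3' end of a target gene, a single transcript encodes the target protein fused to mNeonGreen and 3xTy. Ribosomal skipping at T2A releases a separate Ty-tagged puromycin resistance protein.

Because the marker is co-translated rather than carrying its own processing signals, the tagged gene keeps its endogenous untranslated regions. The associated toolkit highlights this feature for studying gene regulation in kinetoplastids. Puromycin selection is recorded for Trypanosoma brucei. The depositor notes that the template contains no kinetoplastid-specific sequences and should be compatible with mammalian and other eukaryotic systems.
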