Features (pLannotate 1.2.2; 12 found; start..end, strand, type, name):
    137..236     +  misc_feature   bom (fragment): basis of mobility region from pBR322
    242..399     -  CDS            lacZα (fragment): LacZα fragment of β-galactosidase; lacZ fragment
    474..1181    +  CDS            mNeonGreen: mNeonGreen is a basic (constitutively fluorescent) green/yellow fluorescent protein published in 2013, derived from Branchiostoma lanceolatum. It is reported to be a very rapidly-maturing monomer with moderate acid sensitivity.
   1392..1988    +  CDS            pac: PUAC_STRAD - Protein predicted: Swiss-Prot protein existence level 4. Detoxification of puromycin. From Streptomyces alboniger.
   2211..2227    -  protein_bind   lac operator: The lac repressor binds to the lac operator to inhibit transcription in E. coli. This inhibition can be relieved by adding lactose or isopropyl-β-D-thiogalactopyranoside (IPTG). lac repressor encoded by lacI
   2235..2265    -  promoter       lac promoter: promoter for the E. coli lac operon
   2280..2301    -  protein_bind   CAP binding site: CAP binding activates transcription in the presence of cAMP. E. coli catabolite activator protein
   2314..2406    -  CDS            lacI (fragment): lac repressor; lacI; The lac repressor binds to the lac operator to inhibit transcription in E. coli. This inhibition can be relieved by adding lactose or isopropyl-β-D-thiogalactopyranoside (IPTG).
   2589..3177    -  rep_origin     ori: high-copy-number ColE1/pMB1/pBR322/pUC origin of replication
   3348..4208    -  CDS            AmpR: β-lactamase; bla; confers resistance to ampicillin, carbenicillin, and related antibiotics
   4209..4313    -  promoter       AmpR promoter: bla
   4408..35      +  CDS            rop (fragment) (across the origin): Rop protein, which maintains plasmids at low copy number; rop
>Addgene plasmid #232201 | pRExT2A-CT-PmNG | addgene full sequence | sequence record 462093 | Addgene NGS Result
TCGCGCGTTTCGGTGATGACGGTGAAAACCTCTGACACATGCAGCTCCCGGAGACGGTCACAGCTTGTCT
GTAAGCGGATGCCGGGAGCAGACAAGCCCGTCAGGGCGCGTCAGCGGGTGTTGGCGGGTGTCGGGGCTGG
CTTAACTATGCGGCATCAGAGCAGATTGTACTGAGAGTGCACCATATGCGGTGTGAAATACCGCACAGAT
GCGTAAGGAGAAAATACCGCATCAGGCGCCATTCGCCATTCAGGCTGCGCAACTGTTGGGAAGGGCGATC
GGTGCGGGCCTCTTCGCTATTACGCCAGCTGGCGAAAGGGGGATGTGCTGCAAGGCGATTAAGTTGGGTA
ACGCCAGGGTTTTCCCAGTCACGACGTTGTAAAACGACGGCCAGTGAATTGGAGATCGGTACTTCGCGAA
TGCGTCGAGATATCGGTACCGGTTCTGGTAGTGGTTCCGGTTCCGGTTCTAAGCTTGTCTCGAAAGGTGA
GGAAGACAATATGGCCAGCTTGCCAGCAACGCACGAGCTTCATATATTTGGGTCGATCAACGGTGTGGAT
TTCGACATGGTGGGTCAAGGCACAGGTAATCCTAATGACGGGTATGAAGAACTCAATTTGAAGAGCACTA
AGGGAGATCTCCAGTTTTCCCCGTGGATTCTTGTGCCGCATATTGGTTATGGTTTTCATCAGTACTTACC
ATACCCCGATGGAATGTCGCCCTTCCAAGCAGCTATGGTGGACGGCTCGGGGTATCAAGTACATCGCACC
ATGCAATTTGAGGACGGAGCATCCCTCACCGTAAACTACCGCTATACGTATGAGGGGAGCCACATAAAAG
GTGAGGCTCAAGTTAAAGGCACAGGCTTCCCAGCTGACGGCCCGGTCATGACCAATTCATTAACCGCTGC
TGATTGGTGCCGTTCTAAGAAGACCTACCCTAACGACAAGACGATCATTAGTACTTTTAAGTGGAGTTAT
ACCACAGGAAACGGAAAGCGGTATCGAAGCACTGCTCGAACAACCTACACATTTGCGAAGCCAATGGCCG
CGAACTACTTGAAGAACCAGCCAATGTATGTGTTTCGAAAAACGGAACTGAAGCATTCGAAAACCGAGCT
TAATTTTAAAGAGTGGCAGAAGGCGTTTACAGACGTGATGGGGATGGACGAATTGTATAAGGGATCCGAG
GTACATACAAATCAGGACCCCCTCGATGGTAGTGAAGTCCATACAAATCAGGACCCGCTGGATGGCTCAG
AGGTTCATACGAACCAAGATCCTCTTGATGGATCAGGATCTGGATCAGGATCGGGTAGTGAGCTCCGCGC
GGAGGGTCGTGGTAGCCTGCTCACGTGTGGTGACGTGGAGGAGAACCCAGGTCCGGCTAGCATGACTGAA
TACAAGCCAACGGTTCGTCTTGCTACGCGAGACGATGTGCCGCGGGCCGTACGGACGCTGGCTGCTGCGT
TCGCTGATTATCCCGCCACCCGACATACGGTTGACCCAGATCGACACATTGAGCGAGTCACAGAACTTCA
AGAGTTATTCTTAACACGGGTGGGCTTGGACATTGGTAAGGTTTGGGTTGCGGACGATGGCGCGGCTGTT
GCGGTGTGGACGACGCCAGAGTCAGTCGAAGCGGGCGCAGTGTTTGCTGAGATCGGTCCCCGAATGGCGG
AGCTTAGCGGGTCACGCCTCGCTGCACAACAGCAGATGGAAGGTCTGTTGGCACCACATAGACCTAAGGA
GCCGGCTTGGTTCTTAGCGACAGTTGGCGTCAGTCCGGACCACCAAGGTAAGGGGCTGGGTTCAGCGGTT
GTTCTTCCAGGAGTAGAGGCTGCGGAAAGGGCAGGTGTGCCGGCGTTCCTTGAAACGTCTGCACCACGTA
ACCTTCCTTTTTACGAGAGATTGGGGTTTACAGTAACAGCAGATGTTGAAGTGCCTGAAGGGCCGAGGAC
ATGGTGCATGACACGTAAGCCGGGAGCCCTCGAGGAGGTACACACAAACCAGGACCCACTGGACGGCTCC
GAGGTGCATACCAATCAAGATCCGCTGGACGGCTCTGAAGTTCACACCAATCAAGATCCCTTGGATTAAG
CACAGGTCTCTCAAATTGGGATGCATCTGCAGGGATGCCGGGACCGACGAGTGCAGAGGCGTGCAAGCGA
GCTTGGCGTAATCATGGTCATAGCTGTTTCCTGTGTGAAATTGTTATCCGCTCACAATTCCACACAACAT
ACGAGCCGGAAGCATAAAGTGTAAAGCCTGGGGTGCCTAATGAGTGAGCTAACTCACATTAATTGCGTTG
CGCTCACTGCCCGCTTTCCAGTCGGGAAACCTGTCGTGCCAGCTGCATTAATGAATCGGCCAACGCGCGG
GGAGAGGCGGTTTGCGTATTGGGCGCTCTTCCGCTTCCTCGCTCACTGACTCGCTGCGCTCGGTCGTTCG
GCTGCGGCGAGCGGTATCAGCTCACTCAAAGGCGGTAATACGGTTATCCACAGAATCAGGGGATAACGCA
GGAAAGAACATGTGAGCAAAAGGCCAGCAAAAGGCCAGGAACCGTAAAAAGGCCGCGTTGCTGGCGTTTT
TCCATAGGCTCCGCCCCCCTGACGAGCATCACAAAAATCGACGCTCAAGTCAGAGGTGGCGAAACCCGAC
AGGACTATAAAGATACCAGGCGTTTCCCCCTGGAAGCTCCCTCGTGCGCTCTCCTGTTCCGACCCTGCCG
CTTACCGGATACCTGTCCGCCTTTCTCCCTTCGGGAAGCGTGGCGCTTTCTCATAGCTCACGCTGTAGGT
ATCTCAGTTCGGTGTAGGTCGTTCGCTCCAAGCTGGGCTGTGTGCACGAACCCCCCGTTCAGCCCGACCG
CTGCGCCTTATCCGGTAACTATCGTCTTGAGTCCAACCCGGTAAGACACGACTTATCGCCACTGGCAGCA
GCCACTGGTAACAGGATTAGCAGAGCGAGGTATGTAGGCGGTGCTACAGAGTTCTTGAAGTGGTGGCCTA
ACTACGGCTACACTAGAAGAACAGTATTTGGTATCTGCGCTCTGCTGAAGCCAGTTACCTTCGGAAAAAG
AGTTGGTAGCTCTTGATCCGGCAAACAAACCACCGCTGGTAGCGGTGGTTTTTTTGTTTGCAAGCAGCAG
ATTACGCGCAGAAAAAAAGGATCTCAAGAAGATCCTTTGATCTTTTCTACGGGGTCTGACGCTCAGTGGA
ACGAAAACTCACGTTAAGGGATTTTGGTCATGAGATTATCAAAAAGGATCTTCACCTAGATCCTTTTAAA
TTAAAAATGAAGTTTTAAATCAATCTAAAGTATATATGAGTAAACTTGGTCTGACAGTTACCAATGCTTA
ATCAGTGAGGCACCTATCTCAGCGATCTGTCTATTTCGTTCATCCATAGTTGCCTGACTCCCCGTCGTGT
AGATAACTACGATACGGGAGGGCTTACCATCTGGCCCCAGTGCTGCAATGATACCGCGAGACCCACGCTC
ACCGGCTCCAGATTTATCAGCAATAAACCAGCCAGCCGGAAGGGCCGAGCGCAGAAGTGGTCCTGCAACT
TTATCCGCCTCCATCCAGTCTATTAATTGTTGCCGGGAAGCTAGAGTAAGTAGTTCGCCAGTTAATAGTT
TGCGCAACGTTGTTGCCATTGCTACAGGCATCGTGGTGTCACGCTCGTCGTTTGGTATGGCTTCATTCAG
CTCCGGTTCCCAACGATCAAGGCGAGTTACATGATCCCCCATGTTGTGCAAAAAAGCGGTTAGCTCCTTC
GGTCCTCCGATCGTTGTCAGAAGTAAGTTGGCCGCAGTGTTATCACTCATGGTTATGGCAGCACTGCATA
ATTCTCTTACTGTCATGCCATCCGTAAGATGCTTTTCTGTGACTGGTGAGTACTCAACCAAGTCATTCTG
AGAATAGTGTATGCGGCGACCGAGTTGCTCTTGCCCGGCGTCAATACGGGATAATACCGCGCCACATAGC
AGAACTTTAAAAGTGCTCATCATTGGAAAACGTTCTTCGGGGCGAAAACTCTCAAGGATCTTACCGCTGT
TGAGATCCAGTTCGATGTAACCCACTCGTGCACCCAACTGATCTTCAGCATCTTTTACTTTCACCAGCGT
TTCTGGGTGAGCAAAAACAGGAAGGCAAAATGCCGCAAAAAAGGGAATAAGGGCGACACGGAAATGTTGA
ATACTCATACTCTTCCTTTTTCAATATTATTGAAGCATTTATCAGGGTTATTGTCTCATGAGCGGATACA
TATTTGAATGTATTTAGAAAAATAAACAAATAGGGGTTCCGCGCACATTTCCCCGAAAAGTGCCACCTGA
CGTCTAAGAAACCATTATTATCATGACATTAACCTATAAAAATAGGCGTATCACGAGGCCCTTTCGTC
